Addgene plasmid #173573: Lenti-sgArid1b#1/Cre
Purpose: Expresses a Arid1b-targeting gRNA and Cre-recombinase
Depositing lab: Charles Swanton. Depositing organization: University College London. Publication: A functional taxonomy of tumor suppression in oncogenic KRAS-driven lung cancer. Cai H, Chew SK, Li C, Tsai MK, Andrejka L, Murray CW, Hughes NW, Shuldiner EG, Ashkin EL, Tang R, Hung KL, Chen LC, Lee SYC, Yousefi M, Lin WY, Kunder CA, Cong L, McFarland CD, Petrov DA, Swanton C, Winslow MM. Cancer Discov. 2021 Feb 19. pii: 2159-8290.CD-20-1325. doi: 10.1158/2159-8290.CD-20-1325. PubMed 33608386.
Backbone
  Vector backbone: pLL3.3
  Vector type: Lentiviral, Cre/Lox, CRISPR
Growth in bacteria
  Bacterial resistance: Ampicillin, 100 μg/mL
  Growth temperature: 37°C
  Growth strain: NEB Stable
  Copy number: High Copy
Gene/Insert
  Gene/Insert name: gRNA targeting Arid1b
  gRNA/shRNA sequence: CTAACGTTCATGGAAGAGAG
  Species: M. musculus (mouse)
  Entrez Gene: Arid1b (a.k.a. 8030481M12, 9330189K18Rik, AI836955, Ardi1b, B230217J03Rik, BAF250B, mKIAA1235)
  Cloning method: Restriction Enzyme; 5′ cloning site unknown (unknown if destroyed); 3′ cloning site unknown (unknown if destroyed)
Terms and licenses: Academic/Nonprofit Terms; Industry Terms: Not Available to Industry
How to cite: Lenti-sgArid1b#1/Cre was a gift from Charles Swanton (Addgene plasmid # 173573 ; http://n2t.net/addgene:173573 ; RRID:Addgene_173573)
