[The description below was written by a language model from this plasmid's Addgene catalogue record and pLannotate feature annotations shown in this document.]
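Description:
Lenti-sgArid1b#1/Cre is a lentiviral CRISPR/Cre vector built on the pLL3.3 backbone that delivers a guide RNA against mouse Arid1b (also known as BAF250B) together with Cre recombinase. In bacteria it is maintained through a high-copy ColE1/pUC-type origin and selected with ampicillin via the β-lactamase gene. The full sequence record is 7,760 nt. The cloning sites used to insert the guide are not recorded.

The viral portion follows an HIV-1-derived layout. A CMV enhancer/promoter sits upstream of a truncated 5' LTR and would drive transcription of the viral genome in packaging cells. It is followed by the Ψ packaging signal with a partial gag sequence, the Rev response element for Rev-dependent nuclear export, and the cPPT/CTS. Two expression units lie between the LTRs. The human U6 RNA polymerase III promoter drives the Arid1b spacer fused to the Streptococcus pyogenes Cas9 guide scaffold, and the mouse PGK promoter drives Cre. A WPRE follows the Cre coding sequence to enhance transcript expression, and a nef fragment and a second truncated LTR close the viral genome.

No Cas9 is annotated on the plasmid, so editing depends on Cas9 being supplied by the target cells or animal. Because guide and Cre are carried by the same vector, a transduced cell receives both. This means loxP-flanked alleles can be recombined in the same cells where Arid1b is targeted. The associated publication concerns the functional classification of tumor suppressors in oncogenic KRAS-driven lung cancer, which fits use of this vector to test Arid1b loss in such mouse models. The "#1" in the name suggests it is one of several Arid1b guides.
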