Features (pLannotate 1.2.2; 21 found; start..end, strand, type, name):
     88..140     -  misc_feature   bom (fragment): basis of mobility region from pBR322
    295..674     +  enhancer       CMV enhancer: human cytomegalovirus immediate early enhancer
    675..874     +  promoter       CMV promoter: human cytomegalovirus (CMV) immediate early promoter
    892..1072    +  LTR            5' LTR (truncated): truncated 5' long terminal repeat (LTR) from HIV-1
   1119..1244    +  misc_feature   HIV-1 Ψ: packaging signal of human immunodeficiency virus type 1
   1228..1566    +  CDS            HIV-1 gag (fragment): gag protein from human immunodeficiency virus 1; gag
   1741..1974    +  misc_feature   RRE: The Rev response element (RRE) of HIV-1 allows for Rev-dependent mRNA export from the nucleus to the cytoplasm.
   2351..2451    +  CDS            Rev (fragment): human immunodeficiency virus 1 (HIV-1) Rev protein; rev; enhances nuclear export of unspliced and incompletely spliced viral mRNAs
   2501..2618    +  misc_feature   cPPT/CTS: central polypurine tract and central termination sequence of HIV-1
   2700..2940    +  promoter       U6 promoter: RNA polymerase III promoter for human U6 snRNA
   2970..3045    +  misc_RNA       gRNA scaffold: guide RNA scaffold for the Streptococcus pyogenes CRISPR/Cas9 system
   3098..3590    +  promoter       PGK promoter: mouse phosphoglycerate kinase 1 promoter
   3620..4650    +  CDS            Cre (fragment): site-specific recombinase Cre is a site-specific recombinase from bacteriophage P1. Recombination occurs at loxP sequences.
   4683..4706    +  misc_feature   MCS (fragment): pBluescript multiple cloning site
   4706..5294    +  misc_feature   WPRE: woodchuck hepatitis virus posttranscriptional regulatory element
   5295..5314    +  misc_feature   MCS (fragment): pBluescript multiple cloning site
   5316..5816    +  CDS            nef (fragment): NEF_HV1LA - Experimental evidence at protein level: Swiss-Prot protein existence level 1. Extracellular Nef protein targets CD4(+) T-lymphocytes for apoptosis by interacting with CXCR4 surface receptors. From Human immunodeficiency virus type 1 group M subtype B (isolate Lai) (HIV-1).
   5823..6003    +  LTR            5' LTR (truncated): truncated 5' long terminal repeat (LTR) from HIV-1
   6065..6653    -  rep_origin     ori: high-copy-number ColE1/pMB1/pBR322/pUC origin of replication
   6824..7684    -  CDS            AmpR: β-lactamase; bla; confers resistance to ampicillin, carbenicillin, and related antibiotics
   7685..29      -  promoter       AmpR promoter (across the origin): bla
>Addgene plasmid #173573 | Lenti-sgArid1b#1/Cre | addgene full sequence | sequence record 363745 | Addgene NGS Result
TAGAAAAATAAACAAATAGGGGTTCCGCGCACATTTCCCCGAAAAGTGCCACCTGACGTCGACGGATCGG
GAGATCTCCCGATCCCCTATGGTGCACTCTCAGTACAATCTGCTCTGATGCCGCATAGTTAAGCCAGTAT
CTGCTCCCTGCTTGTGTGTTGGAGGTCGCTGAGTAGTGCGCGAGCAAAATTTAAGCTACAACAAGGCAAG
GCTTGACCGACAATTGCATGAAGAATCTGCTTAGGGTTAGGCGTTTTGCGCTGCTTCGCGATGTACGGGC
CAGATATACGCGTTGACATTGATTATTGACTAGTTATTAATAGTAATCAATTACGGGGTCATTAGTTCAT
AGCCCATATATGGAGTTCCGCGTTACATAACTTACGGTAAATGGCCCGCCTGGCTGACCGCCCAACGACC
CCCGCCCATTGACGTCAATAATGACGTATGTTCCCATAGTAACGCCAATAGGGACTTTCCATTGACGTCA
ATGGGTGGAGTATTTACGGTAAACTGCCCACTTGGCAGTACATCAAGTGTATCATATGCCAAGTACGCCC
CCTATTGACGTCAATGACGGTAAATGGCCCGCCTGGCATTATGCCCAGTACATGACCTTATGGGACTTTC
CTACTTGGCAGTACATCTACGTATTAGTCATCGCTATTACCATGGTGATGCGGTTTTGGCAGTACATCAA
TGGGCGTGGATAGCGGTTTGACTCACGGGGATTTCCAAGTCTCCACCCCATTGACGTCAATGGGAGTTTG
TTTTGGCACCAAAATCAACGGGACTTTCCAAAATGTCGTAACAACTCCGCCCCATTGACGCAAATGGGCG
GTAGGCGTGTACGGTGGGAGGTCTATATAAGCAGCGCGTTTTGCCTGTACTGGGTCTCTCTGGTTAGACC
AGATCTGAGCCTGGGAGCTCTCTGGCTAACTAGGGAACCCACTGCTTAAGCCTCAATAAAGCTTGCCTTG
AGTGCTTCAAGTAGTGTGTGCCCGTCTGTTGTGTGACTCTGGTAACTAGAGATCCCTCAGACCCTTTTAG
TCAGTGTGGAAAATCTCTAGCAGTGGCGCCCGAACAGGGACTTGAAAGCGAAAGGGAAACCAGAGGAGCT
CTCTCGACGCAGGACTCGGCTTGCTGAAGCGCGCACGGCAAGAGGCGAGGGGCGGCGACTGGTGAGTACG
CCAAAAATTTTGACTAGCGGAGGCTAGAAGGAGAGAGATGGGTGCGAGAGCGTCAGTATTAAGCGGGGGA
GAATTAGATCGCGATGGGAAAAAATTCGGTTAAGGCCAGGGGGAAAGAAAAAATATAAATTAAAACATAT
AGTATGGGCAAGCAGGGAGCTAGAACGATTCGCAGTTAATCCTGGCCTGTTAGAAACATCAGAAGGCTGT
AGACAAATACTGGGACAGCTACAACCATCCCTTCAGACAGGATCAGAAGAACTTAGATCATTATATAATA
CAGTAGCAACCCTCTATTGTGTGCATCAAAGGATAGAGATAAAAGACACCAAGGAAGCTTTAGACAAGAT
AGAGGAAGAGCAAAACAAAAGTAAGACCACCGCACAGCAAGCGGCCGGCCGCTGATCTTCAGACCTGGAG
GAGGAGATATGAGGGACAATTGGAGAAGTGAATTATATAAATATAAAGTAGTAAAAATTGAACCATTAGG
AGTAGCACCCACCAAGGCAAAGAGAAGAGTGGTGCAGAGAGAAAAAAGAGCAGTGGGAATAGGAGCTTTG
TTCCTTGGGTTCTTGGGAGCAGCAGGAAGCACTATGGGCGCAGCGTCAATGACGCTGACGGTACAGGCCA
GACAATTATTGTCTGGTATAGTGCAGCAGCAGAACAATTTGCTGAGGGCTATTGAGGCGCAACAGCATCT
GTTGCAACTCACAGTCTGGGGCATCAAGCAGCTCCAGGCAAGAATCCTGGCTGTGGAAAGATACCTAAAG
GATCAACAGCTCCTGGGGATTTGGGGTTGCTCTGGAAAACTCATTTGCACCACTGCTGTGCCTTGGAATG
CTAGTTGGAGTAATAAATCTCTGGAACAGATTTGGAATCACACGACCTGGATGGAGTGGGACAGAGAAAT
TAACAATTACACAAGCTTAATACACTCCTTAATTGAAGAATCGCAAAACCAGCAAGAAAAGAATGAACAA
GAATTATTGGAATTAGATAAATGGGCAAGTTTGTGGAATTGGTTTAACATAACAAATTGGCTGTGGTATA
TAAAATTATTCATAATGATAGTAGGAGGCTTGGTAGGTTTAAGAATAGTTTTTGCTGTACTTTCTATAGT
GAATAGAGTTAGGCAGGGATATTCACCATTATCGTTTCAGACCCACCTCCCAACCCCGAGGGGACCCGAC
AGGCCCGAAGGAATAGAAGAAGAAGGTGGAGAGAGAGACAGAGACAGATCCATTCGATTAGTGAACGGAT
CGGCACTGCGTGCGCCAATTCTGCAGACAAATGGCAGTATTCATCCACAATTTTAAAAGAAAAGGGGGGA
TTGGGGGGTACAGTGCAGGGGAAAGAATAGTAGACATAATAGCAACAGACATACAAACTAAAGAATTACA
AAAACAAATTACAAAAATTCAAAATTTTCGGGTTTATTACAGGGACAGCAGAGATCCAGTTTGGTTAGTA
CCGGGCCCGCTCTAGCCCTGCAGGAACTGTTTAAACTGTGAGGGCCTATTTCCCATGATTCCTTCATATT
TGCATATACGATACAAGGCTGTTAGAGAGATAATTGGAATTAATTTGACTGTAAACACAAAGATATTAGT
ACAAAATACGTGACGTAGAAAGTAATAATTTCTTGGGTAGTTTGCAGTTTTAAAATTATGTTTTAAAATG
GACTATCATATGCTTACCGTAACTTGAAAGTATTTCGATTTCTTGGCTTTATATATCTTGTGGAAAGGAC
CAAACACCGCTAACGTTCATGGAAGAGAGGTTTTAGAGCTAGAAATAGCAAGTTAAAATAAGGCTAGTCC
GTTATCAACTTGAAAAAGTGGCACCGAGTCGGTGCTTTTTTGTTTGGCGCGCCTATGGCTTAATTAACAT
GGCGGCCGCATTCTACCGGGTAGGGGAGGCGCTTTTCCCAAGGCAGTCTGGAGCATGCGCTTTAGCAGCC
CCGCTGGGCACTTGGCGCTACACAAGTGGCCTCTGGCCTCGCACACATTCCACATCCACCGGTAGGCGCC
AACCGGCTCCGTTCTTTGGTGGCCCCTTCGCGCCACCTTCTACTCCTCCCCTAGTCAGGAAGTTCCCCCC
CGCCCCGCAGCTCGCGTCGTGCAGGACGTGACAAATGGAAGTAGCACGTCTCACTAGTCTCGTGCAGATG
GACAGCACCGCTGAGCAATGGAAGCGGGTAGGCCTTTGGGGCAGCGGCCAATAGCAGCTTTGCTCCTTCG
CTTTCTGGGCTCAGAGGCTGGGAAGGGGTGGGTCCGGGGGCGGGCTCAGGGGCGGGCTCAGGGGCGGGGC
GGGCGCCCGAAGGTCCTCCGGAGGCCCGGCATTCTGCACGCTTCAAAAGCGCACGTCTGCCGCGCTGTTC
TCCTCTTCCTCATCTCCGGGACCCGGGATGCCCAAGAAGAAGAGGAAGGTGTCCAATTTACTGACCGTAC
ACCAAAATTTGCCTGCATTACCGGTCGATGCAACGAGTGATGAGGTTCGCAAGAACCTGATGGACATGTT
CAGGGATCGCCAGGCGTTTTCTGAGCATACCTGGAAAATGCTTCTGTCCGTTTGCCGGTCGTGGGCGGCA
TGGTGCAAGTTGAATAACCGGAAATGGTTTCCCGCAGAACCTGAAGATGTTCGCGATTATCTTCTATATC
TTCAGGCGCGCGGTCTGGCAGTAAAAACTATCCAGCAACATTTGGGCCAGCTAAACATGCTTCATCGTCG
GTCCGGGCTGCCACGACCAAGTGACAGCAATGCTGTTTCACTGGTTATGCGGCGGATCCGAAAAGAAAAC
GTTGATGCCGGTGAACGTGCAAAACAGGCTCTAGCGTTCGAACGCACTGATTTCGACCAGGTTCGTTCAC
TCATGGAAAATAGCGATCGCTGCCAGGATATACGTAATCTGGCATTTCTGGGGATTGCTTATAACACCCT
GTTACGTATAGCCGAAATTGCCAGGATCAGGGTTAAAGATATCTCACGTACTGACGGTGGGAGAATGTTA
ATCCATATTGGCAGAACGAAAACGCTGGTTAGCACCGCAGGTGTAGAGAAGGCACTTAGCCTGGGGGTAA
CTAAACTGGTCGAGCGATGGATTTCCGTCTCTGGTGTAGCTGATGATCCGAATAACTACCTGTTTTGCCG
GGTCAGAAAAAATGGTGTTGCCGCGCCATCTGCCACCAGCCAGCTATCAACTCGCGCCCTGGAAGGGATT
TTTGAAGCAACTCATCGATTGATTTACGGCGCTAAGGATGACTCTGGTCAGAGATACCTGGCCTGGTCTG
GACACAGTGCCCGTGTCGGAGCCGCGCGAGATATGGCCCGCGCTGGAGTTTCAATACCGGAGATCATGCA
AGCTGGTGGCTGGACCAATGTAAATATTGTCATGAACTATATCCGTAACCTGGATAGTGAAACAGGGGCA
ATGGTGCGCCTGCTGGAAGATGGCGATTAGCCATGTTTAAGGGTTCCGGTTCCACTAGGTACAATTCGAT
ATCAAGCTTATCGATAATCAACCTCTGGATTACAAAATTTGTGAAAGATTGACTGGTATTCTTAACTATG
TTGCTCCTTTTACGCTATGTGGATACGCTGCTTTAATGCCTTTGTATCATGCTATTGCTTCCCGTATGGC
TTTCATTTTCTCCTCCTTGTATAAATCCTGGTTGCTGTCTCTTTATGAGGAGTTGTGGCCCGTTGTCAGG
CAACGTGGCGTGGTGTGCACTGTGTTTGCTGACGCAACCCCCACTGGTTGGGGCATTGCCACCACCTGTC
AGCTCCTTTCCGGGACTTTCGCTTTCCCCCTCCCTATTGCCACGGCGGAACTCATCGCCGCCTGCCTTGC
CCGCTGCTGGACAGGGGCTCGGCTGTTGGGCACTGACAATTCCGTGGTGTTGTCGGGGAAATCATCGTCC
TTTCCTTGGCTGCTCGCCTGTGTTGCCACCTGGATTCTGCGCGGGACGTCCTTCTGCTACGTCCCTTCGG
CCCTCAATCCAGCGGACCTTCCTTCCCGCGGCCTGCTGCCGGCTCTGCGGCCTCTTCCGCGTCTTCGCCT
TCGCCCTCAGACGAGTCGGATCTCCCTTTGGGCCGCCTCCCCGCATCGATACCGTCGACCTCGATCGAGA
CCTAGAAAAACATGGAGCAATCACAAGTAGCAATACAGCAGCTACCAATGCTGATTGTGCCTGGCTAGAA
GCACAAGAGGAGGAGGAGGTGGGTTTTCCAGTCACACCTCAGGTACCTTTAAGACCAATGACTTACAAGG
CAGCTGTAGATCTTAGCCACTTTTTAAAAGAAAAGGGGGGACTGGAAGGGCTAATTCACTCCCAACGAAG
ACAAGATATCCTTGATCTGTGGATCTACCACACACAAGGCTACTTCCCTGATTGGCAGAACTACACACCA
GGGCCAGGGATCAGATATCCACTGACCTTTGGATGGTGCTACAAGCTAGTACCAGTTGAGCAAGAGAAGG
TAGAAGAAGCCAATGAAGGAGAGAACACCCGCTTGTTACACCCTGTGAGCCTGCATGGGATGGATGACCC
GGAGAGAGAAGTATTAGAGTGGAGGTTTGACAGCCGCCTAGCATTTCATCACATGGCCCGAGAGCTGCAT
CCGGACTGTACTGGGTCTCTCTGGTTAGACCAGATCTGAGCCTGGGAGCTCTCTGGCTAACTAGGGAACC
CACTGCTTAAGCCTCAATAAAGCTTGCCTTGAGTGCTTCAAGTAGTGTGTGCCCGTCTGTTGTGTGACTC
TGGTAACTAGAGATCCCTCAGACCCTTTTAGTCAGTGTGGAAAATCTCTAGCAGCATGTGAGCAAAAGGC
CAGCAAAAGGCCAGGAACCGTAAAAAGGCCGCGTTGCTGGCGTTTTTCCATAGGCTCCGCCCCCCTGACG
AGCATCACAAAAATCGACGCTCAAGTCAGAGGTGGCGAAACCCGACAGGACTATAAAGATACCAGGCGTT
TCCCCCTGGAAGCTCCCTCGTGCGCTCTCCTGTTCCGACCCTGCCGCTTACCGGATACCTGTCCGCCTTT
CTCCCTTCGGGAAGCGTGGCGCTTTCTCATAGCTCACGCTGTAGGTATCTCAGTTCGGTGTAGGTCGTTC
GCTCCAAGCTGGGCTGTGTGCACGAACCCCCCGTTCAGCCCGACCGCTGCGCCTTATCCGGTAACTATCG
TCTTGAGTCCAACCCGGTAAGACACGACTTATCGCCACTGGCAGCAGCCACTGGTAACAGGATTAGCAGA
GCGAGGTATGTAGGCGGTGCTACAGAGTTCTTGAAGTGGTGGCCTAACTACGGCTACACTAGAAGAACAG
TATTTGGTATCTGCGCTCTGCTGAAGCCAGTTACCTTCGGAAAAAGAGTTGGTAGCTCTTGATCCGGCAA
ACAAACCACCGCTGGTAGCGGTGGTTTTTTTGTTTGCAAGCAGCAGATTACGCGCAGAAAAAAAGGATCT
CAAGAAGATCCTTTGATCTTTTCTACGGGGTCTGACGCTCAGTGGAACGAAAACTCACGTTAAGGGATTT
TGGTCATGAGATTATCAAAAAGGATCTTCACCTAGATCCTTTTAAATTAAAAATGAAGTTTTAAATCAAT
CTAAAGTATATATGAGTAAACTTGGTCTGACAGTTACCAATGCTTAATCAGTGAGGCACCTATCTCAGCG
ATCTGTCTATTTCGTTCATCCATAGTTGCCTGACTCCCCGTCGTGTAGATAACTACGATACGGGAGGGCT
TACCATCTGGCCCCAGTGCTGCAATGATACCGCGAGACCCACGCTCACCGGCTCCAGATTTATCAGCAAT
AAACCAGCCAGCCGGAAGGGCCGAGCGCAGAAGTGGTCCTGCAACTTTATCCGCCTCCATCCAGTCTATT
AATTGTTGCCGGGAAGCTAGAGTAAGTAGTTCGCCAGTTAATAGTTTGCGCAACGTTGTTGCCATTGCTA
CAGGCATCGTGGTGTCACGCTCGTCGTTTGGTATGGCTTCATTCAGCTCCGGTTCCCAACGATCAAGGCG
AGTTACATGATCCCCCATGTTGTGCAAAAAAGCGGTTAGCTCCTTCGGTCCTCCGATCGTTGTCAGAAGT
AAGTTGGCCGCAGTGTTATCACTCATGGTTATGGCAGCACTGCATAATTCTCTTACTGTCATGCCATCCG
TAAGATGCTTTTCTGTGACTGGTGAGTACTCAACCAAGTCATTCTGAGAATAGTGTATGCGGCGACCGAG
TTGCTCTTGCCCGGCGTCAATACGGGATAATACCGCGCCACATAGCAGAACTTTAAAAGTGCTCATCATT
GGAAAACGTTCTTCGGGGCGAAAACTCTCAAGGATCTTACCGCTGTTGAGATCCAGTTCGATGTAACCCA
CTCGTGCACCCAACTGATCTTCAGCATCTTTTACTTTCACCAGCGTTTCTGGGTGAGCAAAAACAGGAAG
GCAAAATGCCGCAAAAAAGGGAATAAGGGCGACACGGAAATGTTGAATACTCATACTCTTCCTTTTTCAA
TATTATTGAAGCATTTATCAGGGTTATTGTCTCATGAGCGGATACATATTTGAATGTATT
